>Addgene plasmid #52299 | pGL3E-hGPR56 e1m promoter perisylvian polymicrogyria | depositor full sequence | sequence record 80926 | pGL3E-hGPR56 e1m promoter perisylvian polymicrogyria sequence 5370 bps
GGTACCGAGCTCTTACGCGTGCTAGCCCGGGCTCGAGATCTGCGATCTAAGTAAGCTTCCCCATAAATCG
CTGTCCTAACCCCTGCCCTCCCTCCTGCCAGCTCCCTGTCTGGCCTGGGCAGCGTCTGAGTTGAGGACTT
GGGAACAGGACAAGTTACGGAGCCACGTTGCTTTGCTGGGTCTGAGCCGGGGTGTGACGTAGTCCCTGCA
GCTGCCAACGGTTGCCAGGGGCTGCTGTCACCTGCGCCCCTTCTCCCGCGCTGGCGGCTGGGGCTTCTCA
GCCTCTATTCCCTGGCTGTCCCCTTTGTTTGAAGCTCCAGTGAGGGAGCAGTGGCTGGGGTGGCCCAGCT
TCAAAGTCAAGCTTGGCATTCCGGTACTGTTGGTAAAGCCACCATGGAAGACGCCAAAAACATAAAGAAA
GGCCCGGCGCCATTCTATCCGCTGGAAGATGGAACCGCTGGAGAGCAACTGCATAAGGCTATGAAGAGAT
ACGCCCTGGTTCCTGGAACAATTGCTTTTACAGATGCACATATCGAGGTGGACATCACTTACGCTGAGTA
CTTCGAAATGTCCGTTCGGTTGGCAGAAGCTATGAAACGATATGGGCTGAATACAAATCACAGAATCGTC
GTATGCAGTGAAAACTCTCTTCAATTCTTTATGCCGGTGTTGGGCGCGTTATTTATCGGAGTTGCAGTTG
CGCCCGCGAACGACATTTATAATGAACGTGAATTGCTCAACAGTATGGGCATTTCGCAGCCTACCGTGGT
GTTCGTTTCCAAAAAGGGGTTGCAAAAAATTTTGAACGTGCAAAAAAAGCTCCCAATCATCCAAAAAATT
ATTATCATGGATTCTAAAACGGATTACCAGGGATTTCAGTCGATGTACACGTTCGTCACATCTCATCTAC
CTCCCGGTTTTAATGAATACGATTTTGTGCCAGAGTCCTTCGATAGGGACAAGACAATTGCACTGATCAT
GAACTCCTCTGGATCTACTGGTCTGCCTAAAGGTGTCGCTCTGCCTCATAGAACTGCCTGCGTGAGATTC
TCGCATGCCAGAGATCCTATTTTTGGCAATCAAATCATTCCGGATACTGCGATTTTAAGTGTTGTTCCAT
TCCATCACGGTTTTGGAATGTTTACTACACTCGGATATTTGATATGTGGATTTCGAGTCGTCTTAATGTA
TAGATTTGAAGAAGAGCTGTTTCTGAGGAGCCTTCAGGATTACAAGATTCAAAGTGCGCTGCTGGTGCCA
ACCCTATTCTCCTTCTTCGCCAAAAGCACTCTGATTGACAAATACGATTTATCTAATTTACACGAAATTG
CTTCTGGTGGCGCTCCCCTCTCTAAGGAAGTCGGGGAAGCGGTTGCCAAGAGGTTCCATCTGCCAGGTAT
CAGGCAAGGATATGGGCTCACTGAGACTACATCAGCTATTCTGATTACACCCGAGGGGGATGATAAACCG
GGCGCGGTCGGTAAAGTTGTTCCATTTTTTGAAGCGAAGGTTGTGGATCTGGATACCGGGAAAACGCTGG
GCGTTAATCAAAGAGGCGAACTGTGTGTGAGAGGTCCTATGATTATGTCCGGTTATGTAAACAATCCGGA
AGCGACCAACGCCTTGATTGACAAGGATGGATGGCTACATTCTGGAGACATAGCTTACTGGGACGAAGAC
GAACACTTCTTCATCGTTGACCGCCTGAAGTCTCTGATTAAGTACAAAGGCTATCAGGTGGCTCCCGCTG
AATTGGAATCCATCTTGCTCCAACACCCCAACATCTTCGACGCAGGTGTCGCAGGTCTTCCCGACGATGA
CGCCGGTGAACTTCCCGCCGCCGTTGTTGTTTTGGAGCACGGAAAGACGATGACGGAAAAAGAGATCGTG
GATTACGTCGCCAGTCAAGTAACAACCGCGAAAAAGTTGCGCGGAGGAGTTGTGTTTGTGGACGAAGTAC
CGAAAGGTCTTACCGGAAAACTCGACGCAAGAAAAATCAGAGAGATCCTCATAAAGGCCAAGAAGGGCGG
AAAGATCGCCGTGTAATTCTAGAGTCGGGGCGGCCGGCCGCTTCGAGCAGACATGATAAGATACATTGAT
GAGTTTGGACAAACCACAACTAGAATGCAGTGAAAAAAATGCTTTATTTGTGAAATTTGTGATGCTATTG
CTTTATTTGTAACCATTATAAGCTGCAATAAACAAGTTAACAACAACAATTGCATTCATTTTATGTTTCA
GGTTCAGGGGGAGGTGTGGGAGGTTTTTTAAAGCAAGTAAAACCTCTACAAATGTGGTAAAATCGATAAG
GATCTGAACGATGGAGCGGAGAATGGGCGGAACTGGGCGGAGTTAGGGGCGGGATGGGCGGAGTTAGGGG
CGGGACTATGGTTGCTGACTAATTGAGATGCATGCTTTGCATACTTCTGCCTGCTGGGGAGCCTGGGGAC
TTTCCACACCTGGTTGCTGACTAATTGAGATGCATGCTTTGCATACTTCTGCCTGCTGGGGAGCCTGGGG
ACTTTCCACACCCTAACTGACACACATTCCACAGCGGATCCGTCGACCGATGCCCTTGAGAGCCTTCAAC
CCAGTCAGCTCCTTCCGGTGGGCGCGGGGCATGACTATCGTCGCCGCACTTATGACTGTCTTCTTTATCA
TGCAACTCGTAGGACAGGTGCCGGCAGCGCTCTTCCGCTTCCTCGCTCACTGACTCGCTGCGCTCGGTCG
TTCGGCTGCGGCGAGCGGTATCAGCTCACTCAAAGGCGGTAATACGGTTATCCACAGAATCAGGGGATAA
CGCAGGAAAGAACATGTGAGCAAAAGGCCAGCAAAAGGCCAGGAACCGTAAAAAGGCCGCGTTGCTGGCG
TTTTTCCATAGGCTCCGCCCCCCTGACGAGCATCACAAAAATCGACGCTCAAGTCAGAGGTGGCGAAACC
CGACAGGACTATAAAGATACCAGGCGTTTCCCCCTGGAAGCTCCCTCGTGCGCTCTCCTGTTCCGACCCT
GCCGCTTACCGGATACCTGTCCGCCTTTCTCCCTTCGGGAAGCGTGGCGCTTTCTCATAGCTCACGCTGT
AGGTATCTCAGTTCGGTGTAGGTCGTTCGCTCCAAGCTGGGCTGTGTGCACGAACCCCCCGTTCAGCCCG
ACCGCTGCGCCTTATCCGGTAACTATCGTCTTGAGTCCAACCCGGTAAGACACGACTTATCGCCACTGGC
AGCAGCCACTGGTAACAGGATTAGCAGAGCGAGGTATGTAGGCGGTGCTACAGAGTTCTTGAAGTGGTGG
CCTAACTACGGCTACACTAGAAGAACAGTATTTGGTATCTGCGCTCTGCTGAAGCCAGTTACCTTCGGAA
AAAGAGTTGGTAGCTCTTGATCCGGCAAACAAACCACCGCTGGTAGCGGTGGTTTTTTTGTTTGCAAGCA
GCAGATTACGCGCAGAAAAAAAGGATCTCAAGAAGATCCTTTGATCTTTTCTACGGGGTCTGACGCTCAG
TGGAACGAAAACTCACGTTAAGGGATTTTGGTCATGAGATTATCAAAAAGGATCTTCACCTAGATCCTTT
TAAATTAAAAATGAAGTTTTAAATCAATCTAAAGTATATATGAGTAAACTTGGTCTGACAGTTACCAATG
CTTAATCAGTGAGGCACCTATCTCAGCGATCTGTCTATTTCGTTCATCCATAGTTGCCTGACTCCCCGTC
GTGTAGATAACTACGATACGGGAGGGCTTACCATCTGGCCCCAGTGCTGCAATGATACCGCGAGACCCAC
GCTCACCGGCTCCAGATTTATCAGCAATAAACCAGCCAGCCGGAAGGGCCGAGCGCAGAAGTGGTCCTGC
AACTTTATCCGCCTCCATCCAGTCTATTAATTGTTGCCGGGAAGCTAGAGTAAGTAGTTCGCCAGTTAAT
AGTTTGCGCAACGTTGTTGCCATTGCTACAGGCATCGTGGTGTCACGCTCGTCGTTTGGTATGGCTTCAT
TCAGCTCCGGTTCCCAACGATCAAGGCGAGTTACATGATCCCCCATGTTGTGCAAAAAAGCGGTTAGCTC
CTTCGGTCCTCCGATCGTTGTCAGAAGTAAGTTGGCCGCAGTGTTATCACTCATGGTTATGGCAGCACTG
CATAATTCTCTTACTGTCATGCCATCCGTAAGATGCTTTTCTGTGACTGGTGAGTACTCAACCAAGTCAT
TCTGAGAATAGTGTATGCGGCGACCGAGTTGCTCTTGCCCGGCGTCAATACGGGATAATACCGCGCCACA
TAGCAGAACTTTAAAAGTGCTCATCATTGGAAAACGTTCTTCGGGGCGAAAACTCTCAAGGATCTTACCG
CTGTTGAGATCCAGTTCGATGTAACCCACTCGTGCACCCAACTGATCTTCAGCATCTTTTACTTTCACCA
GCGTTTCTGGGTGAGCAAAAACAGGAAGGCAAAATGCCGCAAAAAAGGGAATAAGGGCGACACGGAAATG
TTGAATACTCATACTCTTCCTTTTTCAATATTATTGAAGCATTTATCAGGGTTATTGTCTCATGAGCGGA
TACATATTTGAATGTATTTAGAAAAATAAACAAATAGGGGTTCCGCGCACATTTCCCCGAAAAGTGCCAC
CTG
[124 nt withheld, positions 4624-4747]
C
[91 nt withheld, positions 4749-4839]
A
[49 nt withheld, positions 4841-4889]
CCTTTGACGTTGGAGTCCACGTTCTTT
[37 nt withheld, positions 4917-4953]
ACCCTATCTCGGTCTATTCTTTTGATTTATAAGGGATTTTGCCGATTTCGGCCTATTGGTTAAAAAATGA
GCTGATTTAACAAAAATTTAACGCGAATTTTAACAAAATATTAACGCTTACAATTTGCCATTCGCCATTC
AGGCTGCGCAACTGTTGGGAAGGGCGATCGGTGCGGGCCTCTTCGCTATTACGCCAGCCCAAGCTACCAT
GATAAGTAAGTAATATTAAGGTACGGGAGGTACTTGGAGCGGCCGCAATAAAATATCTTTATTTTCATTA
CATCTGTGTGTTGGTTTTTTGTGTGAATCGATAGTACTAACATACGCTCTCCATCAAAACAAAACGAAAC
AAAACAAACTAGCAAAATAGGCTGTCCCCAGTGCAAGTGCAGGTGCCAGAACATTTCTCTATCGATA
Features (pLannotate 1.2.2; 12 found; start..end, strand, type, name):
    394..2046    +  CDS            luciferase: firefly luciferase; luc+; enhanced luc+ version of the luciferase gene
   2087..2208    -  polyA_signal   SV40 poly(A) signal: SV40 polyadenylation signal
   2231..2299    -  CDS            large T antigen (fragment): large T antigen from SV40 (simian virus 40)
   2321..2555    -  promoter       SV40 promoter (fragment): SV40 enhancer and early promoter
   2561..2693    +  CDS            TcR (fragment): tetracycline efflux protein; tet; confers resistance to tetracycline
   2873..3461    -  rep_origin     ori: high-copy-number ColE1/pMB1/pBR322/pUC origin of replication
   3632..4492    -  CDS            AmpR: β-lactamase; bla; confers resistance to ampicillin, carbenicillin, and related antibiotics
   4493..4597    -  promoter       AmpR promoter: bla
   4624..5052    +  rep_origin     f1 ori (sequence partly withheld): f1 bacteriophage origin of replication; arrow indicates direction of (+) strand synthesis
   5084..5151    -  CDS            lacZα (fragment): LacZα fragment of β-galactosidase; lacZ fragment
   5210..5258    +  polyA_signal   poly(A) signal: synthetic polyadenylation signal
   5272..5363    +  misc_feature   pause site: RNA polymerase II transcriptional pause signal from the human α2 globin gene
