[The description below was written by a language model from this plasmid's Addgene catalogue record and pLannotate feature annotations shown in this document.]
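Description:
pGL3E-hGPR56 e1m promoter perisylvian polymicrogyria is a firefly luciferase reporter plasmid built on the Promega pGL3E (pGL3-Enhancer) backbone, used to measure the transcriptional activity of a disease-associated variant of the human GPR56 (ADGRG1) exon 1m promoter. The roughly 300 bp promoter fragment, implied by the recorded backbone and total sizes (5,064 and 5,370 bp), was cloned into a HindIII site that is retained on both sides. It lies in the unannotated region immediately upstream of the luc+ coding sequence. It carries a 15-bp deletion in a conserved noncoding element, the mutation linked by the construct's name to perisylvian polymicrogyria.

The backbone supplies no promoter for luciferase, so expression of luc+ depends on the inserted GPR56 e1m sequence. The transcript is terminated by the SV40 poly(A) signal. Downstream of this lies an SV40 enhancer/early promoter fragment, which in this backbone acts as an enhancer to raise signal from weak promoters. Upstream of the cloning region, a synthetic poly(A) signal and an RNA polymerase II pause site from the human α2 globin gene limit read-through transcription from the vector, lowering background. The short large T antigen, TcR and lacZα matches are backbone remnants rather than functional genes.

The plasmid is propagated in E. coli through a high-copy ColE1/pUC-type origin with ampicillin selection (AmpR and its bla promoter), and it also carries an f1 origin for single-stranded DNA production. There is no mammalian selection marker, so it suits transient transfection assays. Its typical use would be comparison of luciferase output against a non-mutated e1m promoter reporter to assess how the deletion affects promoter function, though the record does not specify the cell types used.
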