Addgene plasmid #52299: pGL3E-hGPR56 e1m promoter perisylvian polymicrogyria
Purpose: Reporter for mutated human GPR56 exon 1m promoter activity. It contains a 15-bp deletion in a conserved noncoding element. The mutated human GPR56 e1m promoter was inserted into pGL3E.
Depositing lab: Christopher A Walsh. Depositing organization: Boston Children's Hospital. Publication: Evolutionarily dynamic alternative splicing of GPR56 regulates regional cerebral cortical patterning. Bae BI, Tietjen I, Atabay KD, Evrony GD, Johnson MB, Asare E, Wang PP, Murayama AY, Im K, Lisgo SN, Overman L, Sestan N, Chang BS, Barkovich AJ, Grant PE, Topcu M, Politsky J, Okano H, Piao X, Walsh CA. Science. 2014 Feb 14;343(6172):764-8. doi: 10.1126/science.1244392. PubMed 24531968.
Backbone
  Vector backbone: pGL3E
  Backbone manufacturer: Promega
  Backbone size w/o insert (bp): 5064
  Total vector size (bp): 5370
  Vector type: Luciferase
Growth in bacteria
  Bacterial resistance: Ampicillin, 100 μg/mL
  Growth temperature: 37°C
  Growth strain: Top10
  Copy number: High Copy
Gene/Insert
  Gene/Insert name: ADGRG1 adhesion G protein-coupled receptor G1
  Species: H. sapiens (human)
  Mutation: 15-bp deletion in the promoter
  Entrez Gene: ADGRG1 (a.k.a. BFPP, BPPR, GPR56, TM7LN4, TM7XN1)
  Promoter: Human GPR56 e1m promoter
  Cloning method: Restriction Enzyme; 5′ cloning site HindIII (not destroyed); 3′ cloning site HindIII (not destroyed)
  Sequencing primers: 5′ RV3
Terms and licenses: Academic/Nonprofit Terms; Industry Terms: Not Available to Industry
How to cite: pGL3E-hGPR56 e1m promoter perisylvian polymicrogyria was a gift from Christopher A Walsh (Addgene plasmid # 52299 ; http://n2t.net/addgene:52299 ; RRID:Addgene_52299)
