>Addgene plasmid #52299 | pGL3E-hGPR56 e1m promoter perisylvian polymicrogyria | addgene partial sequence | sequence record 82743 | RVprimer3 5'-CTAGCAAAATAGGCTGTCCC-3'
TTCTCTATCGATAGGTACCGAGCTCTTACGCGTGCTAGCCCGGGCTCGAGATCTGCGATCTAAGTAAGCT
TCCCCATAAATCGCTGTCCTAACCCCTGCCCTCCCTCCTGCCAGCTCCCTGTCTGGCCTGGGCAGCGTCT
GAGTTGAGGACTTGGGAACAGGACAAGTTACGGAGCCACGTTGCTTTGCTGGGTCTGAGCCGGGGTGTGA
CGTAGTCCCTGCAGCTGCCAACGGTTGCCAGGGGCTGCTGTCACCTGCGCCCCTTCTCCCGCGCTGGCGG
CTGGGGCTTCTCAGCCTCTATTCCCTGGCTGTCCCCTTTGTTTGAAGCTCCAGTGAGGGAGCAGTGGCTG
GGGTGGCCCAGCTTCAAAGTCAAGCTTGGCATTCCGGTACTGTTGGTAAAGCCACCATGGAAGACGCCAA
AAACATAAAGAAAGGCCCGGCGCCATTCTATCCGCTGGAAGATGGAACCGCTGGAGAGCAACTGCATAAG
GCTATGAAGAGATACGCCCTGGTTCCTGGAACAATTGCTTTTACAGATGCACATATCGAGGTGGACATCA
CTTACGCTGAGTACTTCGAAATGTCCGTTCGGTTGGCAGAAGCTATGAAACGATATGGGCTGAATACAAA
TCACAGAATCGTCGTATGCAGTGAAAACTCTCTTCAATTCTTTATGCCGGTGTTGGGCGCGTTATTTATC
GGAGTTGCAGTTGCGCCCGCGAACGACATTTA
